>Addgene plasmid #128863 | pMV8 | addgene full sequence | sequence record 252809 | Addgene NGS Result
CCAATACGCAAACCGCCTCTCCCCGCGCGTTGGCCGATTCATTAATGCAGCTGGCACGACAGGTTTCCCG
ACTGGAAAGCGGGCAGTGAGCGCAACGCAATTAATGTGAGTTAGCTCACTCATTAGGCACCCCAGGCTTT
ACACTTTATGCTTCCGGCTCGTATGTTGTGTGGAATTGTGAGCGGATAACAATTTCACACAGGAAACAGC
TATGACCATGATTACGCCAAGCTTGCATGCAGGCCTCTGCAGTCGACGGGCCCGGTCTCTCATACCTCCC
TTGTCATCGTCGTCCTTGTAGTCCATGGTGGCGGATCGAGACCGGGATCCGATATCTAGATGCATTCGCG
AGGTACCGAGCTCGAATTCACTGGCCGTCGTTTTACAACGTCGTGACTGGGAAAACCCTGGCGTTACCCA
ACTTAATCGCCTTGCAGCACATCCCCCTTTCGCCAGCTGGCGTAATAGCGAAGAGGCCCGCACCGATCGC
CCTTCCCAACAGTTGCGCAGCCTGAATGGCGAATGGCGCCTGATGCGGTATTTTCTCCTTACGCATCTGT
GCGGTATTTCACACCGCATATGGTGCACTCTCAGTACAATCTGCTCTGATGCCGCATAGTTAAGCCAGCC
CCGACACCCGCCAACACCCGCTGACGCGCCCTGACGGGCTTGTCTGCTCCCGGCATCCGCTTACAGACAA
GCTGTGACCGTCTCCGGGAGCTGCATGTGTCAGAGGTTTTCACCGTCATCACCGAAACGCGCGAGACGAA
AGGGCCTCGTGATACGCCTATTTTTATAGGTTAATGTCATGATAATAATGGTTTCTTAGACGTCAGGTGG
CACTTTTCGGGGAAATGTGCGCGGAACCCCTATTTGTTTATTTTTCTAAATACATTCAAATATGTATCCG
CTCATGAGACAATAACCCTGATAAATGCTTCAATAATATTGAAAAAGGAAGAGTATGAGTATTCAACATT
TCCGTGTCGCCCTTATTCCCTTTTTTGCGGCATTTTGCCTTCCTGTTTTTGCTCACCCAGAAACGCTGGT
GAAAGTAAAAGATGCTGAAGATCAGTTGGGTGCACGAGTGGGTTACATCGAACTGGATCTCAACAGCGGT
AAGATCCTTGAGAGTTTTCGCCCCGAAGAACGTTTTCCAATGATGAGCACTTTTAAAGTTCTGCTATGTG
GCGCGGTATTATCCCGTATTGACGCCGGGCAAGAGCAACTCGGTCGCCGCATACACTATTCTCAGAATGA
CTTGGTTGAGTACTCACCAGTCACAGAAAAGCATCTTACGGATGGCATGACAGTAAGAGAATTATGCAGT
GCTGCCATAACCATGAGTGATAACACTGCGGCCAACTTACTTCTGACAACGATCGGAGGACCGAAGGAGC
TAACCGCTTTTTTGCACAACATGGGGGATCATGTAACTCGCCTTGATCGTTGGGAACCGGAGCTGAATGA
AGCCATACCAAACGACGAGCGTGACACCACGATGCCTGTAGCAATGGCAACAACGTTGCGCAAACTATTA
ACTGGCGAACTACTTACTCTAGCTTCCCGGCAACAATTAATAGACTGGATGGAGGCGGATAAAGTTGCAG
GACCACTTCTGCGCTCGGCCCTTCCGGCTGGCTGGTTTATTGCTGATAAATCTGGAGCCGGTGAGCGTGG
ATCTCGCGGTATCATTGCAGCACTGGGGCCAGATGGTAAGCCCTCCCGTATCGTAGTTATCTACACGACG
GGGAGTCAGGCAACTATGGATGAACGAAATAGACAGATCGCTGAGATAGGTGCCTCACTGATTAAGCATT
GGTAACTGTCAGACCAAGTTTACTCATATATACTTTAGATTGATTTAAAACTTCATTTTTAATTTAAAAG
GATCTAGGTGAAGATCCTTTTTGATAATCTCATGACCAAAATCCCTTAACGTGAGTTTTCGTTCCACTGA
GCGTCAGACCCCGTAGAAAAGATCAAAGGATCTTCTTGAGATCCTTTTTTTCTGCGCGTAATCTGCTGCT
TGCAAACAAAAAAACCACCGCTACCAGCGGTGGTTTGTTTGCCGGATCAAGAGCTACCAACTCTTTTTCC
GAAGGTAACTGGCTTCAGCAGAGCGCAGATACCAAATACTGTTCTTCTAGTGTAGCCGTAGTTAGGCCAC
CACTTCAAGAACTCTGTAGCACCGCCTACATACCTCGCTCTGCTAATCCTGTTACCAGTGGCTGCTGCCA
GTGGCGATAAGTCGTGTCTTACCGGGTTGGACTCAAGACGATAGTTACCGGATAAGGCGCAGCGGTCGGG
CTGAACGGGGGGTTCGTGCACACAGCCCAGCTTGGAGCGAACGACCTACACCGAACTGAGATACCTACAG
CGTGAGCTATGAGAAAGCGCCACGCTTCCCGAAGGGAGAAAGGCGGACAGGTATCCGGTAAGCGGCAGGG
TCGGAACAGGAGAGCGCACGAGGGAGCTTCCAGGGGGAAACGCCTGGTATCTTTATAGTCCTGTCGGGTT
TCGCCACCTCTGACTTGAGCGTCGATTTTTGTGATGCTCGTCAGGGGGGCGGAGCCTATGGAAAAACGCC
AGCAACGCGGCCTTTTTACGGTTCCTGGCCTTTTGCTGGCCTTTTGCTCACATGTTCTTTCCTGCGTTAT
CCCCTGATTCTGTGGATAACCGTATTACCGCCTTTGAGTGAGCTGATACCGCTCGCCGCAGCCGAACGAC
CGAGCGCAGCGAGTCAGTGAGCGAGGAAGCGGAAGAGCGC
Features (pLannotate 1.2.2; 11 found; start..end, strand, type, name):
    102..123     +  protein_bind   CAP binding site: CAP binding activates transcription in the presence of cAMP. E. coli catabolite activator protein
    138..168     +  promoter       lac promoter: promoter for the E. coli lac operon
    176..192     +  protein_bind   lac operator: The lac repressor binds to the lac operator to inhibit transcription in E. coli. This inhibition can be relieved by adding lactose or isopropyl-β-D-thiogalactopyranoside (IPTG). lac repressor encoded by lacI
    280..300     -  CDS            FLAG (fragment): FLAG® epitope tag, followed by an enterokinase cleavage site
    366..523     +  CDS            lacZα (fragment): LacZα fragment of β-galactosidase; lacZ fragment
    529..628     -  misc_feature   bom (fragment): basis of mobility region from pBR322
    730..765     -  CDS            rop (fragment): Rop protein, which maintains plasmids at low copy number; rop
    860..964     +  promoter       AmpR promoter: bla
    965..1825    +  CDS            AmpR: β-lactamase; bla; confers resistance to ampicillin, carbenicillin, and related antibiotics
   1996..2584    +  rep_origin     ori: high-copy-number ColE1/pMB1/pBR322/pUC origin of replication
   2767..89      +  CDS            lacI (fragment) (across the origin): lac repressor; lacI; The lac repressor binds to the lac operator to inhibit transcription in E. coli. This inhibition can be relieved by adding lactose or isopropyl-β-D-thiogalactopyranoside (IPTG).
