[The description below was written by a language model from this plasmid's Addgene catalogue record and pLannotate feature annotations shown in this document.]
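Description:
pMV8 is a small (about 2.8 kb) part-donor plasmid from the COSPLAY toolbox, a modular system for combinatorial assembly of yeast expression plasmids. It is built on pUC57BsaI, a pUC57-derived cloning backbone, and is propagated in E. coli using the high-copy ColE1/pUC origin with ampicillin selection from the bla gene under its own promoter. The remaining annotated elements are typical pUC-type backbone remnants: the CAP binding site, lac promoter and lac operator, a lacZα fragment, and short fragments of lacI, bom and rop. None of these is part of the functional payload. No yeast origin, yeast marker or yeast promoter is annotated, which is consistent with a plasmid that supplies a part for assembly and is not itself expressed in yeast.

The payload is a 46 bp "Position 1" module described as "Flag as Linker". It was introduced into the backbone by MEGAWHOP whole-plasmid mutagenesis and is flanked by the four-base sequences ATCC and TATG. Given the backbone name and the modular design of the toolbox, these flanks presumably serve as defined overhangs for ordered, type IIS (BsaI) restriction-ligation assembly, although the record does not spell out the mechanism. The feature table detects a partial FLAG epitope on the minus strand between the lac regulatory region and the lacZα fragment, which matches the catalogued insert. The name suggests that this short sequence acts as a filler or linker occupying the first slot of an assembly when no other part is wanted there. The record does not state what other kinds of parts can occupy position 1.
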