Addgene plasmid #128863: pMV8
Purpose: Position 1 module- Linker
Depositing lab: Gilles Charvin. Depositing organization: Institut de Genetique et de Biologie Moleculaire et Cellulaire (IGBMC). Publication: COSPLAY: An expandable toolbox for combinatorial and swift generation of expression plasmids in yeast. Goulev Y, Matifas A, Heyer V, Reina-San-Martin B, Charvin G. PLoS One. 2019 Aug 28;14(8):e0220694. doi: 10.1371/journal.pone.0220694. eCollection 2019. PubMed 31461461.
Backbone
  Vector backbone: pUC57BsaI
  Backbone size w/o insert (bp): 2724
  Total vector size (bp): 2770
  Modifications to backbone: insertion of ATCC-Linker-TATG by MEGAWHOP
  Vector type: Yeast Expression, Synthetic Biology
Growth in bacteria
  Bacterial resistance: Ampicillin, 100 μg/mL
  Growth temperature: 37°C
  Growth strain: DH5alpha
  Copy number: Unknown
Gene/Insert
  Gene/Insert name: Flag as Linker
  Insert size (bp): 46
Terms and licenses: Academic/Nonprofit Terms; Industry Terms: Not Available to Industry
Depositor comments: Please visit https://www.biorxiv.org/content/10.1101/630277v1 for BioRxiv preprint.
How to cite: pMV8 was a gift from Gilles Charvin (Addgene plasmid # 128863 ; http://n2t.net/addgene:128863 ; RRID:Addgene_128863)
